Addgene plasmid #229815: pCAGEN-WPRE-bGH-DEST (JDW 1309)
Purpose: (Empty Backbone) A CAGGS driven, gateway compatible destination vector that contains a WPRE downstream of the destination cassette to stabilize transcripts
Depositing lab: Joshua Wythe. Depositing organization: University of Virginia. Publication: MultiSite Assembly of Gateway Induced Clones (MAGIC): a flexible cloning toolbox for use in vertebrate model systems. Gillespie WB 3rd, Zhang Y, Ruiz OE, Cerda J 3rd, Ortiz-Guzman J, Sherman M, Turner WD, Largoza G, Mosser LE, Fujimoto E, Chien CB, Kwan KM, Arenkiel BR, Devine WP, Wythe JD. Development. 2025 Nov 15;152(22):dev204308. doi: 10.1242/dev.204308. Epub 2025 Nov 13. PubMed 41230856.
Backbone
  Vector backbone: pCAGEN-DEST
  Vector type: Mammalian Expression
Growth in bacteria
  Bacterial resistance: Chloramphenicol and Ampicillin, 25 & 100 μg/mL
  Growth temperature: 37°C
  Growth strain: ccdB Survival
  Copy number: High Copy
Gene/Insert
  Gene/Insert name: None
Terms and licenses: Academic/Nonprofit Terms; Industry Terms: Not Available to Industry
Depositor comments: Please visit https://doi.org/10.1101/2024.07.13.603267 for bioRxiv preprint.
How to cite: pCAGEN-WPRE-bGH-DEST (JDW 1309) was a gift from Joshua Wythe (Addgene plasmid # 229815 ; http://n2t.net/addgene:229815 ; RRID:Addgene_229815)
