[The description below was written by a language model from this plasmid's Addgene catalogue record and pLannotate feature annotations shown in this document.]
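Description:
pCAGEN-WPRE-bGH-DEST (JDW 1309) is an empty mammalian expression backbone of about 6.9 kb, built on pCAGEN-DEST and configured as a Gateway destination vector. It carries no gene of interest; a coding sequence is introduced by LR recombination from an entry clone. Expression is driven by the CAGGS promoter, annotated here as the CMV immediate-early enhancer followed by the chimeric chicken β-actin/rabbit β-globin intron. The core β-actin promoter segment that would lie between them is not called separately in the feature table.

Downstream of the promoter sits the standard Gateway cassette: attR1 and attR2 flank a chloramphenicol acetyltransferase gene and the ccdB toxin gene, with a partial ccdA. LR Clonase exchanges this cassette for the insert. Because ccdB poisons gyrase in ordinary E. coli, unrecombined parent plasmid is counter-selected after the reaction, and for the same reason the empty vector is maintained in a ccdB-tolerant strain under combined chloramphenicol and ampicillin selection. Immediately after attR2 come a short β-globin-derived fragment, a WPRE and the bovine growth hormone polyadenylation signal. Any recombined transcript therefore acquires the woodchuck element in its 3′ untranslated region, which the depositor states is intended to stabilize transcripts.

The remaining backbone contains a high-copy ColE1/pUC origin and AmpR under its own promoter for bacterial propagation. It also holds residual lac promoter/operator and lacI fragments, and an SV40 origin with an SV40 poly(A) signal. The SV40 origin can support episomal replication in cells expressing large T antigen. No mammalian selection marker is annotated. The plasmid belongs to a multisite Gateway cloning toolkit developed for vertebrate model systems.
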