Features (pLannotate 1.2.2; 24 found; start..end, strand, type, name):
      4..383     +  enhancer       CMV enhancer: human cytomegalovirus immediate early enhancer
    661..1677    +  intron         chimeric intron: chimera between introns from chicken β-actin and rabbit β-globin
   1744..1868    +  protein_bind   attR1: mutant version of attR; recombination site for the Gateway® LR reaction LR Clonase™
   1893..1923    +  promoter       lac UV5 promoter: E. coli lac promoter with an "up" mutation
   1947..1976    +  promoter       cat promoter (fragment): promoter of the E. coli cat gene encoding chloramphenicol acetyltransferase
   1977..2636    +  CDS            CmR: chloramphenicol acetyltransferase; cat; confers resistance to chloramphenicol
   2815..2973    +  CDS            ccdA (fragment): CCDA_ECO57 - Also known as H, letA. Experimental evidence at protein level: Swiss-Prot protein existence level 1. Antitoxin component of a type II toxin-antitoxin (TA) system which inhibits the post-segregational killing (PSK) of plasmid-free cells, also referred to as a plasmid addiction system. Binds to and blocks the activity of CcdB; will also remove bound CcdB protein from the CcdB-GyrA complex by forming a CcdA-CcdB complex, a process termed rejuvenation. Functions as a transcriptional corepressor for the ccdAB operon, repression also requires CcdB (By similarity). From Escherichia coli
   2978..3280    +  CDS            ccdB: CCDB_ECOLI - Also known as G, letB, letD. Experimental evidence at protein level: Swiss-Prot protein existence level 1. Toxic component of a type II toxin-antitoxin (TA) system, functioning in plasmid maintainence. Responsible for the post- segregational killing (PSK) of plasmid-free cells, also referred to as a plasmid addiction system. Half-life of over 2 hours. Cell killing by CcdB is accompanied by filamentation, defects in chromosome and plasmid segregation, defects in cell division, formation of anucleate cells, decreased DNA synthesis and plasmid loss. Interferes with the activity of DN
   3324..3448    -  protein_bind   attR2: mutant version of attR; recombination site for the Gateway® LR reaction LR Clonase™
   3463..3534    +  CDS            HBB (fragment): HBB_PONPY - Experimental evidence at transcript level: Swiss-Prot protein existence level 2. Involved in oxygen transport from the lung to the various peripheral tissues. From Pongo pygmaeus (Bornean orangutan).
   3543..4129    +  misc_feature   WPRE: woodchuck hepatitis virus posttranscriptional regulatory element
   4130..4149    +  misc_feature   MCS (fragment): pBluescript multiple cloning site
   4156..4267    +  polyA_signal   bGH poly(A) signal: bovine growth hormone polyadenylation signal
   4407..4423    -  protein_bind   lac operator: The lac repressor binds to the lac operator to inhibit transcription in E. coli. This inhibition can be relieved by adding lactose or isopropyl-β-D-thiogalactopyranoside (IPTG). lac repressor encoded by lacI
   4431..4461    -  promoter       lac promoter: promoter for the E. coli lac operon
   4476..4497    -  protein_bind   CAP binding site: CAP binding activates transcription in the presence of cAMP. E. coli catabolite activator protein
   4510..4549    -  CDS            lacI (fragment): lac repressor; lacI; The lac repressor binds to the lac operator to inhibit transcription in E. coli. This inhibition can be relieved by adding lactose or isopropyl-β-D-thiogalactopyranoside (IPTG).
   4556..4578    +  promoter       SV40 promoter (fragment): SV40 enhancer and early promoter
   4602..4737    +  rep_origin     SV40 ori: SV40 origin of replication
   4757..4891    +  polyA_signal   SV40 poly(A) signal: SV40 polyadenylation signal
   4893..4947    -  CDS            lacI (fragment): lac repressor; lacI; The lac repressor binds to the lac operator to inhibit transcription in E. coli. This inhibition can be relieved by adding lactose or isopropyl-β-D-thiogalactopyranoside (IPTG).
   5130..5718    -  rep_origin     ori: high-copy-number ColE1/pMB1/pBR322/pUC origin of replication
   5889..6749    -  CDS            AmpR: β-lactamase; bla; confers resistance to ampicillin, carbenicillin, and related antibiotics
   6750..6854    -  promoter       AmpR promoter: bla
>Addgene plasmid #229815 | pCAGEN-WPRE-bGH-DEST (JDW 1309) | addgene full sequence | sequence record 460475 | Addgene NGS Result
GTCGACATTGATTATTGACTAGTTATTAATAGTAATCAATTACGGGGTCATTAGTTCATAGCCCATATAT
GGAGTTCCGCGTTACATAACTTACGGTAAATGGCCCGCCTGGCTGACCGCCCAACGACCCCCGCCCATTG
ACGTCAATAATGACGTATGTTCCCATAGTAACGCCAATAGGGACTTTCCATTGACGTCAATGGGTGGAGT
ATTTACGGTAAACTGCCCACTTGGCAGTACATCAAGTGTATCATATGCCAAGTACGCCCCCTATTGACGT
CAATGACGGTAAATGGCCCGCCTGGCATTATGCCCAGTACATGACCTTATGGGACTTTCCTACTTGGCAG
TACATCTACGTATTAGTCATCGCTATTACCATGGTCGAGGTGAGCCCCACGTTCTGCTTCACTCTCCCCA
TCTCCCCCCCCTCCCCACCCCCAATTTTGTATTTATTTATTTTTTAATTATTTTGTGCAGCGATGGGGGC
GGGGGGGGGGGGGGGGCGCGCCRGGGGGGGGGGGGGGGGGGGGGGGGGGGGGSGGGGSGRGGSGGRGRGG
KGCGGCGGCAGCCAATCAGAGCGGCGCGCTCCGAAAGTTTCCTTTTATGGCGAGGCGGCGGCGGCGGCGG
CCCTATAAAAAGCGAAGCGCGCGGCGGGCGGGAGTCGCTGCGCGCTGCCTTCGCCCCGTGCCCCGCTCCG
CCGCCGCCTCGCGCCGCCCGCCCCGGCTCTGACTGACCGCGTTACTCCCACAGGTGAGCGGGCGGGACGG
CCCTTCTCCTCCGGGCTGTAATTAGCGCTTGGTTTAATGACGGCTTGTTTCTTTTCTGTGGCTGCGTGAA
AGCCTTGAGGGGCTCCGGGAGGGCCCTTTGTGCGGGGGGAGCGGCTCGGGGGGTGCGTGCGTGTGTGTGT
GCGTGGGGAGCGCCGCGTGCGGCTCCGCGCTGCCCGGCGGCTGTGAGCGCTGCGGGCGCGGCGCGGGGCT
TTGTGCGCTCCGCAGTGTGCGCGAGGGGAGCGCGGCCGGGGGCGGTGCCCCGCGGTGCGGGGGGGGCTGC
GAGGGGAACAAAGGCTGCGTGCGGGGTGTGTGCGTGGGGGGGTGAGCAGGGGGTGTGGGCGCGTCGGTCG
GGCTGCAACCCCCCCTGCACCCCCCTCCCCGAGTTGCTGAGCACGGCCCGGCTTCGGGTGCGGGGCTCCG
TACGGGGCGTGGCGCGGGGCTCGCCGTGCCGGGCGGGGGGTGGCGGCAGGKGGGGGTGCCGGGCGGGGCG
GGGCCGCCKCGGGCCGGGGRGGGCTCGGGGGRGGGGCGCGGCGGCCCCCGGAGCGCCGGCGGCTGTCGAG
GCGCGGCGAGCCGCAGCCATTGCCTTTTATGGTAATCGTGCGAGAGGGCGCAGGGACTTCCTTTGTCCCA
AATCTGTGCGGAGCCGAAATCTGGGAGGCGCCGCCGCACCCCCTCTAGCGGGCGCGGGGCGAAGCGGTGC
GGCGCCGGCAGGAAGGAAATGGGCGGGGAGGGCCTTCGTGCGTCGCCGCGCCGCCGTCCCCTTCTCCCTC
TCCAGCCTCGGGGCTGTCCGCGGGGGGACGGCTGCCTTCGGGGGGGACGGGGCAGGGCGGGGTTCGGCTT
CTGGCGTGTGACCGGCGGCTCTAGAGCCTCTGCTAACCATGTTCATGCCTTCTTCTTTTTCCTACAGCTC
CTGGGCAACGTGCTGGTTATTGTGCTGTCTCATCATTTTGGCAAAGAATTCCTCGAGGATATCACAAGTT
TGTACAAAAAAGCTGAACGAGAAACGTAAAATGATATAAATATCAATATATTAAATTAGATTTTGCATAA
AAAACAGACTACATAATACTGTAAAACACAACATATCCAGTCACTATGGCGGCCGCATTAGGCACCCCAG
GCTTTACACTTTATGCTTCCGGCTCGTATAATGTGTGGATTTTGAGTTAGGATCCGTCGAGATTTTCAGG
AGCTAAGGAAGCTAAAATGGAGAAAAAAATCACTGGATATACCACCGTTGATATATCCCAATGGCATCGT
AAAGAACATTTTGAGGCATTTCAGTCAGTTGCTCAATGTACCTATAACCAGACCGTTCAGCTGGATATTA
CGGCCTTTTTAAAGACCGTAAAGAAAAATAAGCACAAGTTTTATCCGGCCTTTATTCACATTCTTGCCCG
CCTGATGAATGCTCATCCGGAATTCCGTATGGCAATGAAAGACGGTGAGCTGGTGATATGGGATAGTGTT
CACCCTTGTTACACCGTTTTCCATGAGCAAACTGAAACGTTTTCATCGCTCTGGAGTGAATACCACGACG
ATTTCCGGCAGTTTCTACACATATATTCGCAAGATGTGGCGTGTTACGGTGAAAACCTGGCCTATTTCCC
TAAAGGGTTTATTGAGAATATGTTTTTCGTCTCAGCCAATCCCTGGGTGAGTTTCACCAGTTTTGATTTA
AACGTGGCCAATATGGACAACTTCTTCGCCCCCGTTTTCACCATGGGCAAATATTATACGCAAGGCGACA
AGGTGCTGATGCCGCTGGCGATTCAGGTTCATCATGCCGTTTGTGATGGCTTCCATGTCGGCAGAATGCT
TAATGAATTACAACAGTACTGCGATGAGTGGCAGGGCGGGGCGTAAACGCGTGGATCCGGCTTACTAAAA
GCCAGATAACAGTATGCGTATTTGCGCGCTGATTTTTGCGGTATAAGAATATATACTGATATGTATACCC
GAAGTATGTCAAAAAGAGGTATGCTATGAAGCAGCGTATTACAGTGACAGTTGACAGCGACAGCTATCAG
TTGCTCAAGGCATATATGATGTCAATATCTCCGGTCTGGTAAGCACAACCATGCAGAATGAAGCCCGTCG
TCTGCGTGCCGAACGCTGGAAAGCGGAAAATCAGGAAGGGATGGCTGAGGTCGCCCGGTTTATTGAAATG
AACGGCTCTTTTGCTGACGAGAACAGGGGCTGGTGAAATGCAGTTTAAGGTTTACACCTATAAAAGAGAG
AGCCGTTATCGTCTGTTTGTGGATGTACAGAGTGATATTATTGACACGCCCGGGCGACGGATGGTGATCC
CCCTGGCCAGTGCACGTCTGCTGTCAGATAAAGTCTCCCGTGAACTTTACCCGGTGGTGCATATCGGGGA
TGAAAGCTGGCGCATGATGACCACCGATATGGCCAGTGTGCCGGTCTCCGTTATCGGGGAAGAAGTGGCT
GATCTCAGCCACCGCGAAAATGACATCAAAAACGCCATTAACCTGATGTTCTGGGGAATATAAATGTCAG
GCTCCCTTATACACAGCCAGTCTGCAGGTCGACCATAGTGACTGGATATGTTGTGTTTTACAGTATTATG
TAGTCTGTTTTTTATGCAAAATCTAATTTAATATATTGATATTTATATCATTTTACGTTTCTCGTTCAGC
TTTCTTGTACAAAGTGGTGATATCGCGGCCGCACTCCTCAGGTGCAGGCTGCCTATCAGAAGGTGGTGGC
TGGTGTGGCCAATGCCCTGGCTCACAAATACCACTGAGATCTTCAACCTCTGGATTACAAAATTTGTGAA
AGATTGACTGGTATTCTTAACTATGTTGCTCCTTTTACGCTATGTGGATACGCTGCTTTAATGCCTTTGT
ATCATGCTATTGCTTCCCGTATGGCTTTCATTTTCTCCTCCTTGTATAAATCCTGGTTGCTGTCTCTTTA
TGAGGAGTTGTGGCCCGTTGTCAGGCAACGTGGCGTGGTGTGCACTGTGTTTGCTGACGCAACCCCCACT
GGTTGGGGCATTGCCACCACCTGTCAGCTCCTTTCCGGGACTTTCGCTTTCCCCCTCCCTATTGCCACGG
CGGAACTCATCGCCGCCTGCCTTGCCCGCTGCTGGACAGGGGCTCGGCTGTTGGGCACTGACAATTCCGT
GGTGTTGTCGGGGAAATCATCGTCCTTTCCTTGGCTGCTCGCCTGTGTTGCCACCTGGATTCTGCGCGGG
ACGTCCTTCTGCTACGTCCCTTCGGCCCTCAATCCAGCGGACCTTCCTTCCCGCGGCCTGCTGCCGGCTC
TGCGGCCTCTTCCGCGTCTTCGCCTTCGCCCTCAGACGAGTCGGATCTCCCTTTGGGCCGCCTCCCCGCA
TCGATACCGTCGACCTCGACCTCGACTGTGCCTTCTAGTTGCCAGCCATCTGTTGTTTGCCCCTCCCCCG
TGCCTTCCTTGACCCTGGAAGGTGCCACTCCCACTGTCCTTTCCTAATAAAATGAGGAAATTGCATCGCA
TTGTCTGAGTAGGTGTCATTCTATTCTGGGGGGTGGGGTGGGGCAGGACAGCAAGGGGGAGGATTGGGAA
GACAATAGCAGGCATGGCGATCGCAAGCTTGGCGTAATCATGGTCATAGCTGTTTCCTGTGTGAAATTGT
TATCCGCTCACAATTCCACACAACATACGAGCCGGAAGCATAAAGTGTAAAGCCTGGGGTGCCTAATGAG
TGAGCTAACTCACATTAATTGCGTTGCGCTCACTGCCCGCTTTCCAGTCGGGAAACCTGTCGTGCCAGCG
GATCCGCATCTCAATTAGTCAGCAACCATAGTCCCGCCCCTAACTCCGCCCATCCCGCCCCTAACTCCGC
CCAGTTCCGCCCATTCTCCGCCCCATGGCTGACTAATTTTTTTTATTTATGCAGAGGCCGAGGCCGCCTC
GGCCTCTGAGCTATTCCAGAAGTAGTGAGGAGGCTTTTTTGGAGGCCTAGGCTTTTGCAAAAAGCTAACT
TGTTTATTGCAGCTTATAATGGTTACAAATAAAGCAATAGCATCACAAATTTCACAAATAAAGCATTTTT
TTCACTGCATTCTAGTTGTGGTTTGTCCAAACTCATCAATGTATCTTATCATGTCTGGATCCGCTGCATT
AATGAATCGGCCAACGCGCGGGGAGAGGCGGTTTGCGTATTGGGCGCTCTTCCGCTTCCTCGCTCACTGA
CTCGCTGCGCTCGGTCGTTCGGCTGCGGCGAGCGGTATCAGCTCACTCAAAGGCGGTAATACGGTTATCC
ACAGAATCAGGGGATAACGCAGGAAAGAACATGTGAGCAAAAGGCCAGCAAAAGGCCAGGAACCGTAAAA
AGGCCGCGTTGCTGGCGTTTTTCCATAGGCTCCGCCCCCCTGACGAGCATCACAAAAATCGACGCTCAAG
TCAGAGGTGGCGAAACCCGACAGGACTATAAAGATACCAGGCGTTTCCCCCTGGAAGCTCCCTCGTGCGC
TCTCCTGTTCCGACCCTGCCGCTTACCGGATACCTGTCCGCCTTTCTCCCTTCGGGAAGCGTGGCGCTTT
CTCATAGCTCACGCTGTAGGTATCTCAGTTCGGTGTAGGTCGTTCGCTCCAAGCTGGGCTGTGTGCACGA
ACCCCCCGTTCAGCCCGACCGCTGCGCCTTATCCGGTAACTATCGTCTTGAGTCCAACCCGGTAAGACAC
GACTTATCGCCACTGGCAGCAGCCACTGGTAACAGGATTAGCAGAGCGAGGTATGTAGGCGGTGCTACAG
AGTTCTTGAAGTGGTGGCCTAACTACGGCTACACTAGAAGAACAGTATTTGGTATCTGCGCTCTGCTGAA
GCCAGTTACCTTCGGAAAAAGAGTTGGTAGCTCTTGATCCGGCAAACAAACCACCGCTGGTAGCGGTGGT
TTTTTTGTTTGCAAGCAGCAGATTACGCGCAGAAAAAAAGGATCTCAAGAAGATCCTTTGATCTTTTCTA
CGGGGTCTGACGCTCAGTGGAACGAAAACTCACGTTAAGGGATTTTGGTCATGAGATTATCAAAAAGGAT
CTTCACCTAGATCCTTTTAAATTAAAAATGAAGTTTTAAATCAATCTAAAGTATATATGAGTAAACTTGG
TCTGACAGTTACCAATGCTTAATCAGTGAGGCACCTATCTCAGCGATCTGTCTATTTCGTTCATCCATAG
TTGCCTGACTCCCCGTCGTGTAGATAACTACGATACGGGAGGGCTTACCATCTGGCCCCAGTGCTGCAAT
GATACCGCGAGACCCACGCTCACCGGCTCCAGATTTATCAGCAATAAACCAGCCAGCCGGAAGGGCCGAG
CGCAGAAGTGGTCCTGCAACTTTATCCGCCTCCATCCAGTCTATTAATTGTTGCCGGGAAGCTAGAGTAA
GTAGTTCGCCAGTTAATAGTTTGCGCAACGTTGTTGCCATTGCTACAGGCATCGTGGTGTCACGCTCGTC
GTTTGGTATGGCTTCATTCAGCTCCGGTTCCCAACGATCAAGGCGAGTTACATGATCCCCCATGTTGTGC
AAAAAAGCGGTTAGCTCCTTCGGTCCTCCGATCGTTGTCAGAAGTAAGTTGGCCGCAGTGTTATCACTCA
TGGTTATGGCAGCACTGCATAATTCTCTTACTGTCATGCCATCCGTAAGATGCTTTTCTGTGACTGGTGA
GTACTCAACCAAGTCATTCTGAGAATAGTGTATGCGGCGACCGAGTTGCTCTTGCCCGGCGTCAATACGG
GATAATACCGCGCCACATAGCAGAACTTTAAAAGTGCTCATCATTGGAAAACGTTCTTCGGGGCGAAAAC
TCTCAAGGATCTTACCGCTGTTGAGATCCAGTTCGATGTAACCCACTCGTGCACCCAACTGATCTTCAGC
ATCTTTTACTTTCACCAGCGTTTCTGGGTGAGCAAAAACAGGAAGGCAAAATGCCGCAAAAAAGGGAATA
AGGGCGACACGGAAATGTTGAATACTCATACTCTTCCTTTTTCAATATTATTGAAGCATTTATCAGGGTT
ATTGTCTCATGAGCGGATACATATTTGAATGTATTTAGAAAAATAAACAAATAGGGGTTCCGCGCACATT
TCCCCGAAAAGTGCCACCTGG
